Addgene plasmid #77282: GSK3B gRNA (BRDN0001146390)
Purpose: 3rd generation lentiviral gRNA plasmid targeting human GSK3B
Depositing lab: John Doench & David Root. Depositing organization: Broad Institute. Publication: Optimized sgRNA design to maximize activity and minimize off-target effects of CRISPR-Cas9. Doench JG, Fusi N, Sullender M, Hegde M, Vaimberg EW, Donovan KF, Smith I, Tothova Z, Wilen C, Orchard R, Virgin HW, Listgarten J, Root DE. Nat Biotechnol. 2016 Jan 18. doi: 10.1038/nbt.3437. PubMed 26780180.
Backbone
  Vector backbone: lentiGuide-Puro
  Backbone manufacturer: Zhang Lab (Addgene plasmid # 52963)
  Vector type: Mammalian Expression, Lentiviral, CRISPR
  Selectable markers: Puromycin
Growth in bacteria
  Bacterial resistance: Ampicillin, 100 μg/mL
  Growth temperature: 37°C
  Growth strain: DH5alpha
  Copy number: High Copy
Gene/Insert
  Gene/Insert name: GSK3B (alt names: GSK3B; NM_001146156.1)
  gRNA/shRNA sequence: CAGTATCAGGATCCAACAAG
  Species: H. sapiens (human)
  Entrez Gene: GSK3B
  Promoter: hU6
  Cloning method: Unknown
  Sequencing primers: 5′ U6-F; 3′ pS2-R
Terms and licenses: Academic/Nonprofit Terms; Industry Terms: Not Available to Industry
Depositor comments: The gRNA was designed to target the following Genbank reference sequence(s): NM_001146156.1,NM_002093.3. Note that this plasmid does NOT contain Cas9. It should be used in conjunction with lentiCas9-Blast (Addgene #52962) or otherwise with cell lines already expressing Cas9. Browse the full kinome gRNA library at http://www.addgene.org/pooled-library/broadgpp-human-kinome/ or visit http://www.broadinstitute.org/rnai/public/ for detailed protocols and information.
How to cite: GSK3B gRNA (BRDN0001146390) was a gift from John Doench & David Root (Addgene plasmid # 77282 ; http://n2t.net/addgene:77282 ; RRID:Addgene_77282)
