[The description below was written by a language model from this plasmid's Addgene catalogue record and pLannotate feature annotations shown in this document.]
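Description:
GSK3B gRNA (BRDN0001146390) is a third-generation lentiviral CRISPR guide plasmid built on the lentiGuide-Puro backbone and designed to target human GSK3B, the gene encoding glycogen synthase kinase 3 beta. It is one clone from a set of guides directed against the human kinome. In bacteria it is maintained as a high-copy plasmid through a ColE1/pUC-type origin and selected with ampicillin via the β-lactamase gene. An f1 origin and remnants of lac and T7/T3 cloning-vector sequence are also annotated in the backbone.

The viral genome is driven by an RSV promoter fused to a truncated HIV-1 5' LTR, which makes transcription in packaging cells Tat-independent. This is followed by the Ψ packaging signal, a partial gag sequence, the Rev response element for nuclear export of the genomic RNA, and a cPPT/CTS element that aids nuclear import. It ends in a U3-deleted, self-inactivating 3' LTR.

Two expression units lie between the LTRs. A human U6 RNA polymerase III promoter transcribes the GSK3B-specific spacer joined to the Streptococcus pyogenes Cas9 guide RNA scaffold. An EF-1α core promoter with its first intron drives puromycin N-acetyltransferase, allowing selection of transduced mammalian cells, and a downstream WPRE enhances transcript expression.

The plasmid does not encode Cas9. It is meant for cells that already express Cas9 or for use together with a separate Cas9 lentivirus. Under those conditions, stable integration and puromycin selection provide guide expression for GSK3B editing or knockout studies.
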