Features (pLannotate 1.2.2; 29 found; start..end, strand, type, name):
     14..80      +  CDS            small t antigen (fragment): SV40 (simian virus 40) small t antigen
    106..317     +  promoter       EF-1α core promoter: core promoter for human elongation factor EF-1α
    318..1256    +  intron         EF-1α intron A: intron upstream of the start codon of human EF-1α
   1278..1877    +  CDS            PuroR (fragment): puromycin N-acetyltransferase; pac from Streptomyces; confers resistance to puromycin
   1893..2481    +  misc_feature   WPRE: woodchuck hepatitis virus posttranscriptional regulatory element
   2532..2551    +  misc_feature   cPPT/CTS (fragment): central polypurine tract and central termination sequence of HIV-1
   2553..2786    +  LTR            3' LTR (ΔU3): self-inactivating 3' long terminal repeat (LTR) from HIV-1
   2864..2985    +  polyA_signal   SV40 poly(A) signal: SV40 polyadenylation signal
   3025..3160    +  rep_origin     SV40 ori: SV40 origin of replication
   3181..3199    -  promoter       T7 promoter: promoter for bacteriophage T7 RNA polymerase
   3207..3362    +  CDS            lacZα (fragment): LacZα fragment of β-galactosidase; lacZ fragment
   3367..3795    +  rep_origin     f1 ori (sequence partly withheld): f1 bacteriophage origin of replication; arrow indicates direction of (+) strand synthesis
   3848..3952    +  promoter       AmpR promoter: bla
   3953..4813    +  CDS            AmpR: β-lactamase; bla; confers resistance to ampicillin, carbenicillin, and related antibiotics
   4984..5572    +  rep_origin     ori: high-copy-number ColE1/pMB1/pBR322/pUC origin of replication
   5755..5847    +  CDS            lacI (fragment): lac repressor; lacI; The lac repressor binds to the lac operator to inhibit transcription in E. coli. This inhibition can be relieved by adding lactose or isopropyl-β-D-thiogalactopyranoside (IPTG).
   5860..5881    +  protein_bind   CAP binding site: CAP binding activates transcription in the presence of cAMP. E. coli catabolite activator protein
   5896..5926    +  promoter       lac promoter: promoter for the E. coli lac operon
   5934..5950    +  protein_bind   lac operator: The lac repressor binds to the lac operator to inhibit transcription in E. coli. This inhibition can be relieved by adding lactose or isopropyl-β-D-thiogalactopyranoside (IPTG). lac repressor encoded by lacI
   5995..6013    +  promoter       T3 promoter: promoter for bacteriophage T3 RNA polymerase
   6041..6267    +  promoter       RSV promoter: Rous sarcoma virus enhancer/promoter
   6268..6448    +  LTR            5' LTR (truncated): truncated 5' long terminal repeat (LTR) from HIV-1
   6495..6620    +  misc_feature   HIV-1 Ψ: packaging signal of human immunodeficiency virus type 1
   6604..6967    +  CDS            HIV-1 gag (fragment): gag protein from human immunodeficiency virus 1; gag
   7113..7346    +  misc_feature   RRE: The Rev response element (RRE) of HIV-1 allows for Rev-dependent mRNA export from the nucleus to the cytoplasm.
   7723..7749    +  CDS            Rev (fragment): human immunodeficiency virus 1 (HIV-1) Rev protein; rev; enhances nuclear export of unspliced and incompletely spliced viral mRNAs
   7753..7993    +  promoter       U6 promoter: RNA polymerase III promoter for human U6 snRNA
   8023..8098    +  misc_RNA       gRNA scaffold: guide RNA scaffold for the Streptococcus pyogenes CRISPR/Cas9 system
   8154..8271    +  misc_feature   cPPT/CTS: central polypurine tract and central termination sequence of HIV-1
>Addgene plasmid #77282 | GSK3B gRNA (BRDN0001146390) | addgene full sequence | sequence record 187456 | Addgene Assembled Sequence
CCCGGGTGCAAAGATGGATAAAGTTTTAAACAGAGAGGAATCTTTGCAGCTAATGGACCTTCTAGGTCTT
GAAAGGAGTGGGAATTGGCTCCGGTGCCCGTCAGTGGGCAGAGCGCACATCGCCCACAGTCCCCGAGAAG
TTGGGGGGAGGGGTCGGCAATTGATCCGGTGCCTAGAGAAGGTGGCGCGGGGTAAACTGGGAAAGTGATG
TCGTGTACTGGCTCCGCCTTTTTCCCGAGGGTGGGGGAGAACCGTATATAAGTGCAGTAGTCGCCGTGAA
CGTTCTTTTTCGCAACGGGTTTGCCGCCAGAACACAGGTAAGTGCCGTGTGTGGTTCCCGCGGGCCTGGC
CTCTTTACGGGTTATGGCCCTTGCGTGCCTTGAATTACTTCCACCTGGCTGCAGTACGTGATTCTTGATC
CCGAGCTTCGGGTTGGAAGTGGGTGGGAGAGTTCGAGGCCTTGCGCTTAAGGAGCCCCTTCGCCTCGTGC
TTGAGTTGAGGCCTGGCCTGGGCGCTGGGGCCGCCGCGTGCGAATCTGGTGGCACCTTCGCGCCTGTCTC
GCTGCTTTCGATAAGTCTCTAGCCATTTAAAATTTTTGATGACCTGCTGCGACGCTTTTTTTCTGGCAAG
ATAGTCTTGTAAATGCGGGCCAAGATCTGCACACTGGTATTTCGGTTTTTGGGGCCGCGGGCGGCGACGG
GGCCCGTGCGTCCCAGCGCACATGTTCGGCGAGGCGGGGCCTGCGAGCGCGGCCACCGAGAATCGGACGG
GGGTAGTCTCAAGCTGGCCGGCCTGCTCTGGTGCCTGGCCTCGCGCCGCCGTGTATCGCCCCGCCCTGGG
CGGCAAGGCTGGCCCGGTCGGCACCAGTTGCGTGAGCGGAAAGATGGCCGCTTCCCGGCCCTGCTGCAGG
GAGCTCAAAATGGAGGACGCGGCGCTCGGGAGAGCGGGCGGGTGAGTCACCCACACAAAGGAAAAGGGCC
TTTCCGTCCTCAGCCGTCGCTTCATGTGACTCCACGGAGTACCGGGCGCCGTCCAGGCACCTCGATTAGT
TCTCGAGCTTTTGGAGTACGTCGTCTTTAGGTTGGGGGGAGGGGTTTTATGCGATGGAGTTTCCCCACAC
TGAGTGGGTGGAGACTGAAGTTAGGCCAGCTTGGCACTTGATGTAATTCTCCTTGGAATTTGCCCTTTTT
GAGTTTGGATCTTGGTTCATTCTCAAGCCTCAGACAGTGGTTCAAAGTTTTTTTCTTCCATTTCAGGTGT
CGTGACGTACGGCCACCATGACCGAGTACAAGCCCACGGTGCGCCTCGCCACCCGCGACGACGTCCCCAG
GGCCGTACGCACCCTCGCCGCCGCGTTCGCCGACTACCCCGCCACGCGCCACACCGTCGATCCGGACCGC
CACATCGAGCGGGTCACCGAGCTGCAAGAACTCTTCCTCACGCGCGTCGGGCTCGACATCGGCAAGGTGT
GGGTCGCGGACGACGGCGCCGCCGTGGCGGTCTGGACCACGCCGGAGAGCGTCGAAGCGGGGGCGGTGTT
CGCCGAGATCGGCCCGCGCATGGCCGAGTTGAGCGGTTCCCGGCTGGCCGCGCAGCAACAGATGGAAGGC
CTCCTGGCGCCGCACCGGCCCAAGGAGCCCGCGTGGTTCCTGGCCACCGTCGGAGTCTCGCCCGACCACC
AGGGCAAGGGTCTGGGCAGCGCCGTCGTGCTCCCCGGAGTGGAGGCGGCCGAGCGCGCCGGGGTGCCCGC
CTTCCTGGAGACCTCCGCGCCCCGCAACCTCCCCTTCTACGAGCGGCTCGGCTTCACCGTCACCGCCGAC
GTCGAGGTGCCCGAAGGACCGCGCACCTGGTGCATGACCCGCAAGCCCGGTGCCTGAACGCGTTAAGTCG
ACAATCAACCTCTGGATTACAAAATTTGTGAAAGATTGACTGGTATTCTTAACTATGTTGCTCCTTTTAC
GCTATGTGGATACGCTGCTTTAATGCCTTTGTATCATGCTATTGCTTCCCGTATGGCTTTCATTTTCTCC
TCCTTGTATAAATCCTGGTTGCTGTCTCTTTATGAGGAGTTGTGGCCCGTTGTCAGGCAACGTGGCGTGG
TGTGCACTGTGTTTGCTGACGCAACCCCCACTGGTTGGGGCATTGCCACCACCTGTCAGCTCCTTTCCGG
GACTTTCGCTTTCCCCCTCCCTATTGCCACGGCGGAACTCATCGCCGCCTGCCTTGCCCGCTGCTGGACA
GGGGCTCGGCTGTTGGGCACTGACAATTCCGTGGTGTTGTCGGGGAAATCATCGTCCTTTCCTTGGCTGC
TCGCCTGTGTTGCCACCTGGATTCTGCGCGGGACGTCCTTCTGCTACGTCCCTTCGGCCCTCAATCCAGC
GGACCTTCCTTCCCGCGGCCTGCTGCCGGCTCTGCGGCCTCTTCCGCGTCTTCGCCTTCGCCCTCAGACG
AGTCGGATCTCCCTTTGGGCCGCCTCCCCGCGTCGACTTTAAGACCAATGACTTACAAGGCAGCTGTAGA
TCTTAGCCACTTTTTAAAAGAAAAGGGGGGACTGGAAGGGCTAATTCACTCCCAACGAAGACAAGATCTG
CTTTTTGCTTGTACTGGGTCTCTCTGGTTAGACCAGATCTGAGCCTGGGAGCTCTCTGGCTAACTAGGGA
ACCCACTGCTTAAGCCTCAATAAAGCTTGCCTTGAGTGCTTCAAGTAGTGTGTGCCCGTCTGTTGTGTGA
CTCTGGTAACTAGAGATCCCTCAGACCCTTTTAGTCAGTGTGGAAAATCTCTAGCAGTACGTATAGTAGT
TCATGTCATCTTATTATTCAGTATTTATAACTTGCAAAGAAATGAATATCAGAGAGTGAGAGGAACTTGT
TTATTGCAGCTTATAATGGTTACAAATAAAGCAATAGCATCACAAATTTCACAAATAAAGCATTTTTTTC
ACTGCATTCTAGTTGTGGTTTGTCCAAACTCATCAATGTATCTTATCATGTCTGGCTCTAGCTATCCCGC
CCCTAACTCCGCCCATCCCGCCCCTAACTCCGCCCAGTTCCGCCCATTCTCCGCCCCATGGCTGACTAAT
TTTTTTTATTTATGCAGAGGCCGAGGCCGCCTCGGCCTCTGAGCTATTCCAGAAGTAGTGAGGAGGCTTT
TTTGGAGGCCTAGGGACGTACCCAATTCGCCCTATAGTGAGTCGTATTACGCGCGCTCACTGGCCGTCGT
TTTACAACGTCGTGACTGGGAAAACCCTGGCGTTACCCAACTTAATCGCCTTGCAGCACATCCCCCTTTC
GCCAGCTGGCGTAATAGCGAAGAGGCCCGCACCGATCGCCCTTCCCAACAGTTGCGCAGCCTGAATGGCG
AATGGG
[124 nt withheld, positions 3367-3490]
C
[91 nt withheld, positions 3492-3582]
A
[49 nt withheld, positions 3584-3632]
CCTTTGACGTTGGAGTCCACGTTCTTT
[37 nt withheld, positions 3660-3696]
ACCCTATCTCGGTCTATTCTTTTGATTTATAAGGGATTTTGCCGATTTCGGCCTATTGGTTAAAAAATGA
GCTGATTTAACAAAAATTTAACGCGAATTTTAACAAAATATTAACGCTTACAATTTAGGTGGCACTTTTC
GGGGAAATGTGCGCGGAACCCCTATTTGTTTATTTTTCTAAATACATTCAAATATGTATCCGCTCATGAG
ACAATAACCCTGATAAATGCTTCAATAATATTGAAAAAGGAAGAGTATGAGTATTCAACATTTCCGTGTC
GCCCTTATTCCCTTTTTTGCGGCATTTTGCCTTCCTGTTTTTGCTCACCCAGAAACGCTGGTGAAAGTAA
AAGATGCTGAAGATCAGTTGGGTGCACGAGTGGGTTACATCGAACTGGATCTCAACAGCGGTAAGATCCT
TGAGAGTTTTCGCCCCGAAGAACGTTTTCCAATGATGAGCACTTTTAAAGTTCTGCTATGTGGCGCGGTA
TTATCCCGTATTGACGCCGGGCAAGAGCAACTCGGTCGCCGCATACACTATTCTCAGAATGACTTGGTTG
AGTACTCACCAGTCACAGAAAAGCATCTTACGGATGGCATGACAGTAAGAGAATTATGCAGTGCTGCCAT
AACCATGAGTGATAACACTGCGGCCAACTTACTTCTGACAACGATCGGAGGACCGAAGGAGCTAACCGCT
TTTTTGCACAACATGGGGGATCATGTAACTCGCCTTGATCGTTGGGAACCGGAGCTGAATGAAGCCATAC
CAAACGACGAGCGTGACACCACGATGCCTGTAGCAATGGCAACAACGTTGCGCAAACTATTAACTGGCGA
ACTACTTACTCTAGCTTCCCGGCAACAATTAATAGACTGGATGGAGGCGGATAAAGTTGCAGGACCACTT
CTGCGCTCGGCCCTTCCGGCTGGCTGGTTTATTGCTGATAAATCTGGAGCCGGTGAGCGTGGGTCTCGCG
GTATCATTGCAGCACTGGGGCCAGATGGTAAGCCCTCCCGTATCGTAGTTATCTACACGACGGGGAGTCA
GGCAACTATGGATGAACGAAATAGACAGATCGCTGAGATAGGTGCCTCACTGATTAAGCATTGGTAACTG
TCAGACCAAGTTTACTCATATATACTTTAGATTGATTTAAAACTTCATTTTTAATTTAAAAGGATCTAGG
TGAAGATCCTTTTTGATAATCTCATGACCAAAATCCCTTAACGTGAGTTTTCGTTCCACTGAGCGTCAGA
CCCCGTAGAAAAGATCAAAGGATCTTCTTGAGATCCTTTTTTTCTGCGCGTAATCTGCTGCTTGCAAACA
AAAAAACCACCGCTACCAGCGGTGGTTTGTTTGCCGGATCAAGAGCTACCAACTCTTTTTCCGAAGGTAA
CTGGCTTCAGCAGAGCGCAGATACCAAATACTGTTCTTCTAGTGTAGCCGTAGTTAGGCCACCACTTCAA
GAACTCTGTAGCACCGCCTACATACCTCGCTCTGCTAATCCTGTTACCAGTGGCTGCTGCCAGTGGCGAT
AAGTCGTGTCTTACCGGGTTGGACTCAAGACGATAGTTACCGGATAAGGCGCAGCGGTCGGGCTGAACGG
GGGGTTCGTGCACACAGCCCAGCTTGGAGCGAACGACCTACACCGAACTGAGATACCTACAGCGTGAGCT
ATGAGAAAGCGCCACGCTTCCCGAAGGGAGAAAGGCGGACAGGTATCCGGTAAGCGGCAGGGTCGGAACA
GGAGAGCGCACGAGGGAGCTTCCAGGGGGAAACGCCTGGTATCTTTATAGTCCTGTCGGGTTTCGCCACC
TCTGACTTGAGCGTCGATTTTTGTGATGCTCGTCAGGGGGGCGGAGCCTATGGAAAAACGCCAGCAACGC
GGCCTTTTTACGGTTCCTGGCCTTTTGCTGGCCTTTTGCTCACATGTTCTTTCCTGCGTTATCCCCTGAT
TCTGTGGATAACCGTATTACCGCCTTTGAGTGAGCTGATACCGCTCGCCGCAGCCGAACGACCGAGCGCA
GCGAGTCAGTGAGCGAGGAAGCGGAAGAGCGCCCAATACGCAAACCGCCTCTCCCCGCGCGTTGGCCGAT
TCATTAATGCAGCTGGCACGACAGGTTTCCCGACTGGAAAGCGGGCAGTGAGCGCAACGCAATTAATGTG
AGTTAGCTCACTCATTAGGCACCCCAGGCTTTACACTTTATGCTTCCGGCTCGTATGTTGTGTGGAATTG
TGAGCGGATAACAATTTCACACAGGAAACAGCTATGACCATGATTACGCCAAGCGCGCAATTAACCCTCA
CTAAAGGGAACAAAAGCTGGAGCTGCAAGCTTAATGTAGTCTTATGCAATACTCTTGTAGTCTTGCAACA
TGGTAACGATGAGTTAGCAACATGCCTTACAAGGAGAGAAAAAGCACCGTGCATGCCGATTGGTGGAAGT
AAGGTGGTACGATCGTGCCTTATTAGGAAGGCAACAGACGGGTCTGACATGGATTGGACGAACCACTGAA
TTGCCGCATTGCAGAGATATTGTATTTAAGTGCCTAGCTCGATACATAAACGGGTCTCTCTGGTTAGACC
AGATCTGAGCCTGGGAGCTCTCTGGCTAACTAGGGAACCCACTGCTTAAGCCTCAATAAAGCTTGCCTTG
AGTGCTTCAAGTAGTGTGTGCCCGTCTGTTGTGTGACTCTGGTAACTAGAGATCCCTCAGACCCTTTTAG
TCAGTGTGGAAAATCTCTAGCAGTGGCGCCCGAACAGGGACTTGAAAGCGAAAGGGAAACCAGAGGAGCT
CTCTCGACGCAGGACTCGGCTTGCTGAAGCGCGCACGGCAAGAGGCGAGGGGCGGCGACTGGTGAGTACG
CCAAAAATTTTGACTAGCGGAGGCTAGAAGGAGAGAGATGGGTGCGAGAGCGTCAGTATTAAGCGGGGGA
GAATTAGATCGCGATGGGAAAAAATTCGGTTAAGGCCAGGGGGAAAGAAAAAATATAAATTAAAACATAT
AGTATGGGCAAGCAGGGAGCTAGAACGATTCGCAGTTAATCCTGGCCTGTTAGAAACATCAGAAGGCTGT
AGACAAATACTGGGACAGCTACAACCATCCCTTCAGACAGGATCAGAAGAACTTAGATCATTATATAATA
CAGTAGCAACCCTCTATTGTGTGCATCAAAGGATAGAGATAAAAGACACCAAGGAAGCTTTAGACAAGAT
AGAGGAAGAGCAAAACAAAAGTAAGACCACCGCACAGCAAGCGGCCGCTGATCTTCAGACCTGGAGGAGG
AGATATGAGGGACAATTGGAGAAGTGAATTATATAAATATAAAGTAGTAAAAATTGAACCATTAGGAGTA
GCACCCACCAAGGCAAAGAGAAGAGTGGTGCAGAGAGAAAAAAGAGCAGTGGGAATAGGAGCTTTGTTCC
TTGGGTTCTTGGGAGCAGCAGGAAGCACTATGGGCGCAGCGTCAATGACGCTGACGGTACAGGCCAGACA
ATTATTGTCTGGTATAGTGCAGCAGCAGAACAATTTGCTGAGGGCTATTGAGGCGCAACAGCATCTGTTG
CAACTCACAGTCTGGGGCATCAAGCAGCTCCAGGCAAGAATCCTGGCTGTGGAAAGATACCTAAAGGATC
AACAGCTCCTGGGGATTTGGGGTTGCTCTGGAAAACTCATTTGCACCACTGCTGTGCCTTGGAATGCTAG
TTGGAGTAATAAATCTCTGGAACAGATTTGGAATCACACGACCTGGATGGAGTGGGACAGAGAAATTAAC
AATTACACAAGCTTAATACACTCCTTAATTGAAGAATCGCAAAACCAGCAAGAAAAGAATGAACAAGAAT
TATTGGAATTAGATAAATGGGCAAGTTTGTGGAATTGGTTTAACATAACAAATTGGCTGTGGTATATAAA
ATTATTCATAATGATAGTAGGAGGCTTGGTAGGTTTAAGAATAGTTTTTGCTGTACTTTCTATAGTGAAT
AGAGTTAGGCAGGGATATTCACCATTATCGTTTCAGACCCACCTCCCAACCCCGAGGGGACCCAGAGAGG
GCCTATTTCCCATGATTCCTTCATATTTGCATATACGATACAAGGCTGTTAGAGAGATAATTAGAATTAA
TTTGACTGTAAACACAAAGATATTAGTACAAAATACGTGACGTAGAAAGTAATAATTTCTTGGGTAGTTT
GCAGTTTTAAAATTATGTTTTAAAATGGACTATCATATGCTTACCGTAACTTGAAAGTATTTCGATTTCT
TGGCTTTATATATCTTGTGGAAAGGACGAAACACCGCAGTATCAGGATCCAACAAGGTTTTAGAGCTAGA
AATAGCAAGTTAAAATAAGGCTAGTCCGTTATCAACTTGAAAAAGTGGCACCGAGTCGGTGCTTTTTTAA
GCTTGGCGTAACTAGATCTTGAGACAAATGGCAGTATTCATCCACAATTTTAAAAGAAAAGGGGGGATTG
GGGGGTACAGTGCAGGGGAAAGAATAGTAGACATAATAGCAACAGACATACAAACTAAAGAATTACAAAA
ACAAATTACAAAAATTCAAAATTTTCGGGTTTATTACAGGGACAGCAGAGATCCACTTTGGCGCCGGCTC
GAGGGGG
