>Addgene plasmid #77282 | GSK3B gRNA (BRDN0001146390) | depositor partial sequence | sequence record 144742 | Target Sequence
CAGTATCAGGATCCAACAAG
