>Addgene plasmid #77282 | GSK3B gRNA (BRDN0001146390) | addgene partial sequence | sequence record 187455 | hU6-F
AGAAAGTAATAATTTCTTGGGTAGTTTGCAGTTTTAAAATTATGTTTTAAAATGGACTATCATATGCTTA
CCGTAACTTGAAAGTATTTCGATTTCTTGGCTTTATATATCTTGTGGAAAGGACGAAACACCGCAGTATC
AGGATCCAACAAGTTTTAGAGCTAGAAATAGCAAGTTAAAATAAGGCTAGTCCGTTATCAACTTGAAAAA
GTGGCACCGAGTCGGTGCTTTTTTAAGCTTGGCGTAACTAGATCTTGAGACAAATGGCAGTATTCATCCA
CAATTTTAAAAGAAAAGGGGGGATTGGGGGGTACAGTGCAGGGGAAAGAATAGTAGACATAATAGCAACA
GACATACAAACTAAAGAATTACAAAAACAAATTACAAAAATTCAAAATTTTCGGGTTTATTACAGGGACA
GCAGAGATCCACTTTGGCGCCGGCTCGAGGGGGCCCGGGTGCAAAGATGGATAAAGTTTTAAACAGAGAG
GAATCTTTGCAGCTAATGGACCTTCTAGGTCTTGAAAGGAGTGGGAATTGGCTCCGGTGCCCGTCAGTGG
GCAGAGCGCA
